>Addgene plasmid #244088 | pAAV.GFAP.(mem).iGlucoSnFR2 | addgene full sequence | sequence record 487088 | Addgene NGS Result
CCGAAAAGTGCCACCTAAATTGTAAGCGTTAATATTTTGTTAAAATTCGCGTTAAATTTTTGTTAAATCA
GCTCATTTTTTAACCAATAGGCCGAAATCGGCAAAATCCCTTATAAATCAAAAGAATAGACCGAGATAGG
GT
[37 nt withheld, positions 143-179]
AAAGAACGTGGACTCCAACGTCAAAGG
[49 nt withheld, positions 207-255]
T
[91 nt withheld, positions 257-347]
G
[124 nt withheld, positions 349-472]
CCCATTCGCCATTCAGGCTGCGCAACTGTTGGGAAGGGCGATCGGTGCGGGCCTCTTCGCTATTACGCCA
GCTGCGCGCTCGCTCGCTCACTGAGGCCGCCCGGGCAAAGCCCGGGCGTCGGGCGACCTTTGGTCGCCCG
GCCTCAGTGAGCGAGCGAGCGCGCAGAGAGGGAGTGGCCAACTCCATCACTAGGGGTTCCTTGTAGTTAA
TGATTAACCCGCCATGCTACTTATCTACGTAGCCATGCTCTAGGAAGATCGTAGGTTAATTAATAACATA
TCCTGGTGTGGAGTAGGGGACGCTGCTCTGACAGAGGCTCGGGGGCCTGAGCTGGCTCTGTGAGCTGGGG
AGGAGGCAGACAGCCAGGCCTTTGTCTGCAAGCAGACCTGGCAGCATTGGGCTGGCCGCCCCCCAGGGCC
TCCTCTTCATGCCCAGTGAATGACTCACCTTGGCACAGACACAATGTTCGGGGTGGGCACAGTGCCTGCT
TCCCGCCGCACCCCAGCCCCCCTCAAATGCCTTCCGAGAAGCCCATTGAGCAGGGGGCTTGCATTGCACC
CCAGCCTGACAGCCTGGCATCTTGGGATAAAAGCAGCACAGCCCCCTAGGGGCTGCCCTTGCTGTGTGGC
GCCACCGGCGGTGGAGAACAAGGCTCTATTCAGCCTGTGCCCAGGAAAGGGGATCAGGGGATGCCCAGGC
ATGGACAGTGGGTGGCAGGGGGGGAGAGGAGGGCTGTCTGCTTCCCAGAAGTCCAAGGACACAAATGGGT
GAGGGGAGAGCTCTCCCCATAGCTGGGCTGCGGCCCAACCCCACCCCCTCAGGCTATGCCAGGGGGTGTT
GCCAGGGGCACCCGGGCATCGCCAGTCTAGCCCACTCCTTCATAAAGCCCTCGCATCCCAGGAGCGAGCA
GAGCCAGAGCAGGTTGGAGAGGAGACGCATCACCTCCGCTGCTCGCGGGGATCCCGCCACCATGGAGACA
GACACACTCCTGCTATGGGTACTGCTGCTCTGGGTTCCAGGTTCCACTGGTGACAGATCTAAGCTGGAGA
TTTTCTCTTGGTGGGCTGGGGATGAAGGCCCTGCCCTGGAGGCACTCATCAGACTGTATAAACAGAAGTA
TCCTGGAGTAGAGGTGATAAACGCCACTGTCACCGGAGGTGCCGGTGTAAATGCTCGCGCTGTCCTTAAG
ACAAGGATGCTTGGTGGTGATCCTCCTGATACATTTCAAGTTGCAGCAGGGATGGAGTTGATAGGCACAT
GGGTGGTGGCTAACAGAATGGAGGATCTCAGCGCCTTGTTTCGACAAGAGGGTTGGCTTCAAGCCTTCCC
CAAGGGCCTTATTGATCTGATTAGTTATAAAGGTGGTATATGGAGTGTGCCCGTTAATATTCACAGGTCA
AACGTAATGTGGTATTTGCCTGCAAAGCTAAAAGAGTGGGGAGTTAACCCCCCACGGACTTGGGATGAGT
TTCTTGCCACCTGTCAAACACTTAAACAAAAGGGTCTGGAAGCTCCACTGGCTCTCGGGGAAAATTGGAC
ACAACAACACCTCTGGGAGAGTGTCGCCTTGGCTGTATTGGGGCCTGATGATTGGAATAATCTGTGGAAT
GGGAAGCTGAAGTTCACAGACCCTAAAGCAGTTAGGGCATGGGAAGTCTTTGGCCGCGTTTTGGACTGTG
CCAACAAGGATGCAGCAGGCTTGTCTTGGCAGCAAGCTGTCGATCGGGTAGTACAGGGGAAAGCCGCTTT
TAACGTAATGGGCGACTGGGCAGCAGGATATATGACTACCACTCTCAAGTTGAAGCCTGGTACAGATTTC
GCATGGGCACCAAGTCCCGGGACACAGGGCGTCTTTATGATGGTTTCCGACTCTTTCGGACTTCCCAAAG
GAGCCAAAAATCGACAAAACGCTATCAACTGGCTTCGATTGGTCGGCTCTAAAGAAGGTCAAGATACATT
CAACCCACTGAAAGGGTCCATCGCTGCTCGGCTCGATAGCGACCCAAGCAAGTATCCGTGTAACGTCTAT
ATCACCGCCGACAAGCAGAAGAACGGCATCAAGGCGAACTTCAAGATCCGCCACAACGTGGAGGACGGCA
GCGTGCAGCTCGCCGACCACTACCAGCAGAACACCCCCATCGGCGACGGCCCCGTGCTGCTGCCCGACAA
CCACTACCTGGTGACCCAGTCCGTGCTGAGCAAAGACCCCAACGAGAAGCGCGATCACATGGTCCTGCTG
GAGTTCGTGACCGCCGCCGGGATCACTCTCGGCATGGACGAGCTGTACAAGGGCGGTACCGGAGGGAGCA
TGAGCAAGGGCGAGGAGCTGTTCACCGGGGTGGTGCCCATCCTGGTCGAGCTGGACGGCGACGTAAACGG
CCACAAGTTCAGCGTGCGCGGCGAGGGCGAGGGCGATGCCACCAACGGCAAGCTGACCCTGAAGTTCATC
TGCACCACCGGCAAGCTGCCCGTGCCCTGGCCCACCCTCGTGACCACCCTGACCTACGGCGTGCAGTGCT
TCAGCCGCTACCCCGACCACATGAAGCAGCACGACTTCTTCAAGTCCGCCATGCCCGAAGGCTACGTCCA
GGAGCGCACCATCAGCTTCAAGGACGACGGCACCTACAAGACCCGCGCCGAGGTGAAGTTCGAGGGCGAC
ACCCTGGTGAACCGCATCGAGCTGAAGGGCATCGACTTCAAGGAGGACGGCAACATCCTGGGGCACAAGC
TGGAGTACAACTTTAACAACCCCAACGCATACGGACAGAGTGCAATGCGAGATTGGCGGAGTAATCGCAT
CGTTGGCTCCCTGGTAGCAGGAGCAGTGGCCCCTGAAAGCTCCATGTCACAATTCGGAACAGTAATGGAA
ATTTTCCTGCAAACACGCAACCCACAAGCAGCAGCAAATGCAGCACAAGCTATTGCTGACCAAGTTGGCC
TGGGTCGCCTTGGTCAGCTGCAGGTCGACGAACAAAAACTCATCTCAGAAGAGGATCTGAATGCTGTGGG
CCAGGACACGCAGGAGGTCATCGTGGTGCCACACTCCTTGCCCTTTAAGGTGGTGGTGATCTCAGCCATC
CTGGCCCTGGTGGTGCTCACCATCATCTCCCTTATCATCCTCATCATGCTTTGGCAGAAGAAGCCACGTT
AGAAGCTTTTCGAATTAGCTTATCATAATCAACCTCTGGATTACAAAATTTGTGAAAGATTGACTGGTAT
TCTTAACTATGTTGCTCCTTTTACGCTATGTGGATACGCTGCTTTAATGCCTTTGTATCATGCTATTGCT
TCCCGTATGGCTTTCATTTTCTCCTCCTTGTATAAATCCTGGTTGCTGTCTCTTTATGAGGAGTTGTGGC
CCGTTGTCAGGCAACGTGGCGTGGTGTGCACTGTGTTTGCTGACGCAACCCCCACTGGTTGGGGCATTGC
CACCACCTGTCAGCTCCTTTCCGGGACTTTCGCTTTCCCCCTCCCTATTGCCACGGCGGAACTCATCGCC
GCCTGCCTTGCCCGCTGCTGGACAGGGGCTCGGCTGTTGGGCACTGACAATTCCGTGGTGTTGTCGGGGA
AATCATCGTCCTTTCCTTGGCTGCTCGCCTGTGTTGCCACCTGGATTCTGCGCGGGACGTCCTTCTGCTA
CGTCCCTTCGGCCCTCAATCCAGCGGACCTTCCTTCCCGCGGCCTGCTGCCGGCTCTGCGGCCTCTTCCG
CGTCTTCGCCTTCGCCCTCAGACGAGTCGGATCTCCCTTTGGGCCGCCTCCCCGCATCGGAGGCCGCTTC
GAGCAGACATGATAAGATACATTGATGAGTTTGGACAAACCACAACTAGAATGCAGTGAAAAAAATGCTT
TATTTGTGAAATTTGTGATGCTATTGCTTTATTTGTAACCATTATAAGCTGCAATAAACAAGTTAACAAC
AACAATTGCATTCATTTTATGTTTCAGGTTCAGGGGGAGATGTGGGAGGTTTTTTAAAGCAAGTAAAACC
TCTACAAATGTGGTAAAATCGATAAGGATCTTCCTAGAGCATGGCTACGTAGATAAGTAGCATGGCGGGT
TAATCATTAACTACAAGGAACCCCTAGTGATGGAGTTGGCCACTCCCTCTCTGCGCGCTCGCTCGCTCAC
TGAGGCCGGGCGACCAAAGGTCGCCCGACGCCCGGGCTTTGCCCGGGCGGCCTCAGTGAGCGAGCGAGCG
CGCAGCTGCATTAATGAATCGGCCAACGCGCGGGGAGAGGCGGTTTGCGTATTGGGCGCTCTTCCGCTTC
CTCGCTCACTGACTCGCTGCGCTCGGTCGTTCGGCTGCGGCGAGCGGTATCAGCTCACTCAAAGGCGGTA
ATACGGTTATCCACAGAATCAGGGGATAACGCAGGAAAGAACATGTGAGCAAAAGGCCAGCAAAAGGCCA
GGAACCGTAAAAAGGCCGCGTTGCTGGCGTTTTTCCATAGGCTCCGCCCCCCTGACGAGCATCACAAAAA
TCGACGCTCAAGTCAGAGGTGGCGAAACCCGACAGGACTATAAAGATACCAGGCGTTTCCCCCTGGAAGC
TCCCTCGTGCGCTCTCCTGTTCCGACCCTGCCGCTTACCGGATACCTGTCCGCCTTTCTCCCTTCGGGAA
GCGTGGCGCTTTCTCATAGCTCACGCTGTAGGTATCTCAGTTCGGTGTAGGTCGTTCGCTCCAAGCTGGG
CTGTGTGCACGAACCCCCCGTTCAGCCCGACCGCTGCGCCTTATCCGGTAACTATCGTCTTGAGTCCAAC
CCGGTAAGACACGACTTATCGCCACTGGCAGCAGCCACTGGTAACAGGATTAGCAGAGCGAGGTATGTAG
GCGGTGCTACAGAGTTCTTGAAGTGGTGGCCTAACTACGGCTACACTAGAAGAACAGTATTTGGTATCTG
CGCTCTGCTGAAGCCAGTTACCTTCGGAAAAAGAGTTGGTAGCTCTTGATCCGGCAAACAAACCACCGCT
GGTAGCGGTGGTTTTTTTGTTTGCAAGCAGCAGATTACGCGCAGAAAAAAAGGATCTCAAGAAGATCCTT
TGATCTTTTCTACGGGGTCTGACGCTCAGTGGAACGAAAACTCACGTTAAGGGATTTTGGTCATGAGATT
ATCAAAAAGGATCTTCACCTAGATCCTTTTAAATTAAAAATGAAGTTTTAAATCAATCTAAAGTATATAT
GAGTAAACTTGGTCTGACAGTTACCAATGCTTAATCAGTGAGGCACCTATCTCAGCGATCTGTCTATTTC
GTTCATCCATAGTTGCCTGACTCCCCGTCGTGTAGATAACTACGATACGGGAGGGCTTACCATCTGGCCC
CAGTGCTGCAATGATACCGCGAGACCCACGCTCACCGGCTCCAGATTTATCAGCAATAAACCAGCCAGCC
GGAAGGGCCGAGCGCAGAAGTGGTCCTGCAACTTTATCCGCCTCCATCCAGTCTATTAATTGTTGCCGGG
AAGCTAGAGTAAGTAGTTCGCCAGTTAATAGTTTGCGCAACGTTGTTGCCATTGCTACAGGCATCGTGGT
GTCACGCTCGTCGTTTGGTATGGCTTCATTCAGCTCCGGTTCCCAACGATCAAGGCGAGTTACATGATCC
CCCATGTTGTGCAAAAAAGCGGTTAGCTCCTTCGGTCCTCCGATCGTTGTCAGAAGTAAGTTGGCCGCAG
TGTTATCACTCATGGTTATGGCAGCACTGCATAATTCTCTTACTGTCATGCCATCCGTAAGATGCTTTTC
TGTGACTGGTGAGTACTCAACCAAGTCATTCTGAGAATAGTGTATGCGGCGACCGAGTTGCTCTTGCCCG
GCGTCAATACGGGATAATACCGCGCCACATAGCAGAACTTTAAAAGTGCTCATCATTGGAAAACGTTCTT
CGGGGCGAAAACTCTCAAGGATCTTACCGCTGTTGAGATCCAGTTCGATGTAACCCACTCGTGCACCCAA
CTGATCTTCAGCATCTTTTACTTTCACCAGCGTTTCTGGGTGAGCAAAAACAGGAAGGCAAAATGCCGCA
AAAAAGGGAATAAGGGCGACACGGAAATGTTGAATACTCATACTCTTCCTTTTTCAATATTATTGAAGCA
TTTATCAGGGTTATTGTCTCATGAGCGGATACATATTTGAATGTATTTAGAAAAATAAACAAATAGGGGT
TCCGCGCACATTTCC
Features (pLannotate 1.2.2; 14 found; start..end, strand, type, name):
     44..472     -  rep_origin     f1 ori (sequence partly withheld): f1 bacteriophage origin of replication; arrow indicates direction of (+) strand synthesis
    477..546     -  CDS            lacZα (fragment): LacZα fragment of β-galactosidase; lacZ fragment
    541..673     -  repeat_region  AAV2 ITR (fragment): inverted terminal repeat of adeno-associated virus serotype 2 inverted
   1444..1506    +  sig_peptide    Igκ leader: leader sequence from mouse immunoglobulin κ light chain
   2494..3213    +  CDS            cEGFP: cEGFP is a basic (constitutively fluorescent) green fluorescent protein published in 2008, derived from Aequorea victoria.
   3475..3621    +  CDS            PDGFRβ TM domain: transmembrane domain from platelet derived growth factor receptor beta
   3649..4237    +  misc_feature   WPRE: woodchuck hepatitis virus posttranscriptional regulatory element
   4265..4386    -  polyA_signal   SV40 poly(A) signal: SV40 polyadenylation signal
   4409..4477    -  CDS            large T antigen (fragment): large T antigen from SV40 (simian virus 40)
   4548..4681    +  repeat_region  AAV2 ITR: inverted terminal repeat of adeno-associated virus serotype 2 inverted
   4675..4731    -  CDS            lacI (fragment): lac repressor; lacI; The lac repressor binds to the lac operator to inhibit transcription in E. coli. This inhibition can be relieved by adding lactose or isopropyl-β-D-thiogalactopyranoside (IPTG).
   4914..5502    -  rep_origin     ori: high-copy-number ColE1/pMB1/pBR322/pUC origin of replication
   5673..6533    -  CDS            AmpR: β-lactamase; bla; confers resistance to ampicillin, carbenicillin, and related antibiotics
   6534..6638    -  promoter       AmpR promoter: bla
