[The description below was written by a language model from this plasmid's Addgene catalogue record and pLannotate feature annotations shown in this document.]
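Description:
pAAV.GFAP.(mem).iGlucoSnFR2 is an adeno-associated virus transfer plasmid of about 6.6 kb, built on a pAAV backbone to deliver a plasma-membrane-displayed version of the green fluorescent glucose sensor iGlucoSnFR2. In bacteria it is maintained as a high-copy plasmid through a ColE1/pUC-type origin and selected with ampicillin via the β-lactamase gene and its native promoter. An f1 phage origin and short lacZα and lacI remnants are also present as backbone carry-over. Two AAV2 inverted terminal repeats (one annotated only as a fragment) flank the expression cassette and provide the signals needed for replication and packaging of the intervening DNA into AAV particles.

Within the ITRs, the sensor open reading frame begins with a mouse Igκ light-chain leader peptide, which directs the protein into the secretory pathway, and ends with the PDGFRβ transmembrane domain, which anchors it in the plasma membrane. Together these should present the sensor on the cell surface, suited to reporting extracellular glucose. The annotation detects a GFP-derived coding segment in the middle of the insert, the fluorescent reporter portion of the sensor. The surrounding glucose-binding sequences are not annotated. Downstream, a WPRE enhances transcript stability and expression, followed by an SV40 polyadenylation signal. The construct name indicates a GFAP promoter, generally used to drive expression in astrocytes, but it is not called out in the feature table. The unannotated stretch between the upstream ITR and the leader peptide presumably contains it. The associated publication describes the sensor as a tool for measuring intracellular or extracellular glucose in vivo in mouse brain.
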