Addgene plasmid #244088: pAAV.GFAP.(mem).iGlucoSnFR2
Purpose: Plasma membrane targeted expression of green glucose sensor
Depositing lab: Tim Brown & HHMI-JRC Tool Translation Team. Depositing organization: HHMI, Janelia Research Campus. Publication: iGlucoSnFR2: A genetically encoded fluorescent sensor for measuring intracellular or extracellular glucose in vivo in mouse brain. Marvin JS, Machler P, Meng C, Ates T, Patel RH, Adhikari R, Makurath MA, Ku Z, Feliciano D, Atasoy D, Cui G, Kleinfeld D, Brown TA. Sci Adv. 2025 Nov 14;11(46):eadz3889. doi: 10.1126/sciadv.adz3889. Epub 2025 Nov 12. PubMed 41223288.
Backbone
  Vector backbone: pAAV
  Vector type: AAV
Growth in bacteria
  Bacterial resistance: Ampicillin, 100 μg/mL
  Growth temperature: 37°C
  Growth strain: NEB Stable
  Copy number: High Copy
Gene/Insert
  Gene/Insert name: iGlucoSnFR2
  Species: M. musculus (mouse), Synthetic
  Tag / fusion protein: IgG kappa leader (N terminal on insert)
  Cloning method: Restriction Enzyme; 5′ cloning site Unknown (unknown if destroyed)
Terms and licenses: Academic/Nonprofit Terms; Industry Terms: Not Available to Industry
How to cite: pAAV.GFAP.(mem).iGlucoSnFR2 was a gift from Tim Brown & HHMI-JRC Tool Translation Team (Addgene plasmid # 244088 ; http://n2t.net/addgene:244088 ; RRID:Addgene_244088)
